>Addgene plasmid #132156 | pDONR221_SLC48A1 | addgene full sequence | sequence record 260440 | Addgene NGS Result
CTTTCCTGCGTTATCCCCTGATTCTGTGGATAACCGTATTACCGCCTTTGAGTGAGCTGATACCGCTCGC
CGCAGCCGAACGACCGAGCGCAGCGAGTCAGTGAGCGAGGAAGCGGAAGAGCGCCCAATACGCAAACCGC
CTCTCCCCGCGCGTTGGCCGATTCATTAATGCAGCTGGCACGACAGGTTTCCCGACTGGAAAGCGGGCAG
TGAGCGCAACGCAATTAATACGCGTACCGCTAGCCAGGAAGAGTTTGTAGAAACGCAAAAAGGCCATCCG
TCAGGATGGCCTTCTGCTTAGTTTGATGCCTGGCAGTTTATGGCGGGCGTCCTGCCCGCCACCCTCCGGG
CCGTTGCTTCACAACGTTCAAATCCGCTCCCGGCGGATTTGTCCTACTCAGGAGAGCGTTCACCGACAAA
CAACAGATAAAACGAAAGGCCCAGTCTTCCGACTGAGCCTTTCGTTTTATTTGATGCCTGGCAGTTCCCT
ACTCTCGCGTTAACGCTAGCATGGATGTTTTCCCAGTCACGACGTTGTAAAACGACGGCCAGTCTTAAGC
TCGGGCCCCAAATAATGATTTTATTTTGACTGATAGTGACCTGTTCGTTGCAACACATTGATGAGCAATG
CTTTTTTATAATGCCAACTTTGTACAAAAAAGCAGGCTCCACCATGGCCCCCTCTAGGCTGCAGCTGGGA
CTGAGGGCAGCATACAGCGGCATCAGCTCCGTGGCCGGCTTTTCCATCTTCCTGGTGTGGACCGTGGTGT
ATAGGCAGCCTGGAACAGCAGCAATGGGAGGACTGGCAGGCGTGCTGGCCCTGTGGGTGCTGGTGACCCA
CGTGATGTACATGCAGGACTATTGGCGGACATGGCTGAAGGGCCTGAGAGGCTTCTTTTTCGTGGGCGTG
CTGTTTTCCGCCGTGTCTATCGCCGCCTTTTGCACCTTCCTGGTGCTGGCCATCACAAGACACCAGTCCC
TGACCGACCCCACATCTTACTATCTGTCTAGCGTGTGGAGCTTTATCTCCTTCAAGTGGGCCTTCCTGCT
GTCCCTGTACGCCCACCGGTATAGAGCCGACTTTGCCGATATCTCTATCCTGAGCGATTTCGACCCAGCT
TTCTTGTACAAAGTTGGCATTATAAGAAAGCATTGCTTATCAATTTGTTGCAACGAACAGGTCACTATCA
GTCAAAATAAAATCATTATTTGCCATCCAGCTGATATCCCCTATAGTGAGTCGTATTACATGGTCATAGC
TGTTTCCTGGCAGCTCTGGCCCGTGTCTCAAAATCTCTGATGTTACATTGCACAAGATAAAAATATATCA
TCATGAACAATAAAACTGTCTGCTTACATAAACAGTAATACAAGGGGTGTTATGAGCCATATTCAACGGG
AAACGTCGAGGCCGCGATTAAATTCCAACATGGATGCTGATTTATATGGGTATAAATGGGCTCGCGATAA
TGTCGGGCAATCAGGTGCGACAATCTATCGCTTGTATGGGAAGCCCGATGCGCCAGAGTTGTTTCTGAAA
CATGGCAAAGGTAGCGTTGCCAATGATGTTACAGATGAGATGGTCAGACTAAACTGGCTGACGGAATTTA
TGCCTCTTCCGACCATCAAGCATTTTATCCGTACTCCTGATGATGCATGGTTACTCACCACTGCGATCCC
CGGAAAAACAGCATTCCAGGTATTAGAAGAATATCCTGATTCAGGTGAAAATATTGTTGATGCGCTGGCA
GTGTTCCTGCGCCGGTTGCATTCGATTCCTGTTTGTAATTGTCCTTTTAACAGCGATCGCGTATTTCGTC
TCGCTCAGGCGCAATCACGAATGAATAACGGTTTGGTTGATGCGAGTGATTTTGATGACGAGCGTAATGG
CTGGCCTGTTGAACAAGTCTGGAAAGAAATGCATAAACTTTTGCCATTCTCACCGGATTCAGTCGTCACT
CATGGTGATTTCTCACTTGATAACCTTATTTTTGACGAGGGGAAATTAATAGGTTGTATTGATGTTGGAC
GAGTCGGAATCGCAGACCGATACCAGGATCTTGCCATCCTATGGAACTGCCTCGGTGAGTTTTCTCCTTC
ATTACAGAAACGGCTTTTTCAAAAATATGGTATTGATAATCCTGATATGAATAAATTGCAGTTTCATTTG
ATGCTCGATGAGTTTTTCTAATCAGAATTGGTTAATTGGTTGTAACACTGGCAGAGCATTACGCTGACTT
GACGGGACGGCGCAAGCTCATGACCAAAATCCCTTAACGTGAGTTACGCGTCGTTCCACTGAGCGTCAGA
CCCCGTAGAAAAGATCAAAGGATCTTCTTGAGATCCTTTTTTTCTGCGCGTAATCTGCTGCTTGCAAACA
AAAAAACCACCGCTACCAGCGGTGGTTTGTTTGCCGGATCAAGAGCTACCAACTCTTTTTCCGAAGGTAA
CTGGCTTCAGCAGAGCGCAGATACCAAATACTGTTCTTCTAGTGTAGCCGTAGTTAGGCCACCACTTCAA
GAACTCTGTAGCACCGCCTACATACCTCGCTCTGCTAATCCTGTTACCAGTGGCTGCTGCCAGTGGCGAT
AAGTCGTGTCTTACCGGGTTGGACTCAAGACGATAGTTACCGGATAAGGCGCAGCGGTCGGGCTGAACGG
GGGGTTCGTGCACACAGCCCAGCTTGGAGCGAACGACCTACACCGAACTGAGATACCTACAGCGTGAGCT
ATGAGAAAGCGCCACGCTTCCCGAAGGGAGAAAGGCGGACAGGTATCCGGTAAGCGGCAGGGTCGGAACA
GGAGAGCGCACGAGGGAGCTTCCAGGGGGAAACGCCTGGTATCTTTATAGTCCTGTCGGGTTTCGCCACC
TCTGACTTGAGCGTCGATTTTTGTGATGCTCGTCAGGGGGGCGGAGCCTATGGAAAAACGCCAGCAACGC
GGCCTTTTTACGGTTCCTGGCCTTTTGCTGGCCTTTTGCTCACATGTT
Features (pLannotate 1.2.2; 10 found; start..end, strand, type, name):
    121..213     +  CDS            lacI (fragment): lac repressor; lacI; The lac repressor binds to the lac operator to inhibit transcription in E. coli. This inhibition can be relieved by adding lactose or isopropyl-β-D-thiogalactopyranoside (IPTG).
    268..295     -  terminator     rrnB T2 terminator: transcription terminator T2 from the E. coli rrnB gene
    427..470     +  terminator     rrnB T1 terminator: Escherichia coli rrnB; transcription terminator T1 from the E. coli rrnB gene
    517..553     -  CDS            lacZα (fragment): LacZα fragment of β-galactosidase; lacZ fragment
    569..668     +  protein_bind   attL1: mutant version of attL; recombination site for the Gateway® LR reaction LR Clonase™
    674..1111    +  CDS            SLC48A1: HRG1_HUMAN - Also known as HRG1. Experimental evidence at protein level: Swiss-Prot protein existence level 1. Heme transporter that regulates intracellular heme availability through the endosomal or lysosomal compartment. From Homo sapiens (Human).
   1113..1212    -  protein_bind   attL2: mutant version of attL; recombination site for the Gateway® LR reaction LR Clonase™
   1230..1248    -  promoter       T7 promoter: promoter for bacteriophage T7 RNA polymerase
   1382..2191    +  CDS            KanR: aminoglycoside phosphotransferase; aph(3')-Ia; confers resistance to kanamycin in bacteria or G418 (Geneticin®) in eukaryotes
   2338..2926    +  rep_origin     ori: high-copy-number ColE1/pMB1/pBR322/pUC origin of replication
