[The description below was written by a language model from this plasmid's Addgene catalogue record and pLannotate feature annotations shown in this document.]
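Description:
pDONR221_SLC48A1 is a Gateway entry clone built on the pDONR221 backbone, carrying a codon-optimized open reading frame for human SLC48A1 (also known as HRG1 or hHRG-1). This gene encodes a heme transporter that regulates intracellular heme availability through the endosomal or lysosomal compartment. The plasmid is about 3 kb in total. It is propagated in E. coli at high copy number from a ColE1/pUC-type origin and is selected with kanamycin through an aminoglycoside phosphotransferase (KanR) cassette.

The 438 bp ORF lies between attL1 and attL2, the recombination sites produced when an insert is captured into a donor vector. These sites are the substrates for the LR Clonase reaction, which moves the ORF directionally and in frame into any attR-containing destination vector. Upstream of attL1, the rrnB T1 and T2 terminators insulate the insert from read-through transcription originating in the backbone. A T7 promoter sits beyond attL2 on the opposite strand, pointing back toward the insert. The short lacI and lacZα fragments in the annotation appear to be backbone remnants rather than functional genes, and the M13 forward and reverse priming sites are listed for sequencing the insert.

Although the catalogue classifies it as a mammalian expression vector, the feature table shows no eukaryotic promoter, polyadenylation signal, tag or reporter, so the plasmid does not itself drive expression in mammalian cells. It serves instead as a shuttle for subcloning SLC48A1 into custom expression vectors, and it belongs to a large consortium collection of solute carrier (SLC) transporter clones made to support functional and drug-discovery studies of this protein family.
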