Addgene plasmid #132156: pDONR221_SLC48A1
Purpose: Gateway entry clone with codon-optimized ORF sequence for subcloning into custom expression vectors
Depositing lab: RESOLUTE Consortium & Giulio Superti-Furga. Depositing organization: CeMM Research Center for Molecular Medicine. Publication: The RESOLUTE consortium: unlocking SLC transporters for drug discovery. Superti-Furga G, Lackner D, Wiedmer T, Ingles-Prieto A, Barbosa B, Girardi E, Goldmann U, Gurtl B, Klavins K, Klimek C, Lindinger S, Lineiro-Retes E, Muller AC, Onstein S, Redinger G, Reil D, Sedlyarov V, Wolf G, Crawford M, Everley R, ... Steppan CM. Nat Rev Drug Discov. 2020 Jul;19(7):429-430. doi: 10.1038/d41573-020-00056-6. PubMed 32265506.
Backbone
  Vector backbone: pDONR221
  Backbone manufacturer: Thermo Fisher Scientific
  Backbone size w/o insert (bp): 2550
  Vector type: Mammalian Expression
Growth in bacteria
  Bacterial resistance: Kanamycin, 50 μg/mL
  Growth temperature: 37°C
  Growth strain: Stbl3
  Copy number: High Copy
Gene/Insert
  Gene/Insert name: SLC48A1 (alt name: FLJ20489, hHRG-1, HRG1)
  Species: H. sapiens (human)
  Insert size (bp): 438
  Entrez Gene: SLC48A1 (a.k.a. HRG1, HRG-1, hHRG-1, FLJ20489)
  Cloning method: Gateway Cloning
  Sequencing primers: 5′ M13-fwd; 3′ M13-rev
Terms and licenses: Academic/Nonprofit Terms; Industry Terms
Depositor comments: For more information on the full Resolute plasmid collection, please see www.addgene.org/depositor-collections/re-solute/. Please provide your feedback on this plasmid to the RESOLUTE consortium by filling out their RESOLUTE repository feedback form: https://forms.office.com/Pages/ResponsePage.aspx?id=0e05yklzmkS7rjFGQL4N7z4feCLQvEJAmVcOCM_u885UN1JJRko0Ukg4TVQwNTZLOUxPQVJWT1NHUCQlQCN0PWcu
How to cite: pDONR221_SLC48A1 was a gift from RESOLUTE Consortium & Giulio Superti-Furga (Addgene plasmid # 132156 ; http://n2t.net/addgene:132156 ; RRID:Addgene_132156)
