>Addgene plasmid #132156 | pDONR221_SLC48A1 | depositor partial sequence | sequence record 253712 | Codon-optimized ORF of SLC48A1
ATGGCCCCCTCTAGGCTGCAGCTGGGACTGAGGGCAGCATACAGCGGCATCAGCTCCGTGGCCGGCTTTT
CCATCTTCCTGGTGTGGACCGTGGTGTATAGGCAGCCTGGAACAGCAGCAATGGGAGGACTGGCAGGCGT
GCTGGCCCTGTGGGTGCTGGTGACCCACGTGATGTACATGCAGGACTATTGGCGGACATGGCTGAAGGGC
CTGAGAGGCTTCTTTTTCGTGGGCGTGCTGTTTTCCGCCGTGTCTATCGCCGCCTTTTGCACCTTCCTGG
TGCTGGCCATCACAAGACACCAGTCCCTGACCGACCCCACATCTTACTATCTGTCTAGCGTGTGGAGCTT
TATCTCCTTCAAGTGGGCCTTCCTGCTGTCCCTGTACGCCCACCGGTATAGAGCCGACTTTGCCGATATC
TCTATCCTGAGCGATTTC
